Addgene plasmid #54103: mEmerald-Gamma-Actin2-C-18
Purpose: Localization: Actin , Excitation: 487, Emission: 509
Depositing lab: Michael Davidson. Depositing organization: Florida State University, Tallahassee.
Backbone
  Vector backbone: mEmerald-C1
  Backbone size w/o insert (bp): 4750
  Vector type: Mammalian Expression
  Selectable markers: Neomycin (select with G418)
Growth in bacteria
  Bacterial resistance: Kanamycin, 50 μg/mL
  Growth temperature: 37°C
  Growth strain: DH5alpha
  Copy number: High Copy
Gene/Insert
  Gene/Insert name: Gamma-Actin2 (alt name: NM_009610.2)
  Species: M. musculus (mouse)
  Promoter: CMV
  Tag / fusion protein: mEmerald (N terminal on backbone)
  Cloning method: Unknown
  Sequencing primers: 5′ CMV-F; 3′ SV40pA-R
Terms and licenses: Academic/Nonprofit Terms; Industry Terms
Depositor comments: . Excitation = 487; Emission = 509. Localization data: Actin
How to cite: mEmerald-Gamma-Actin2-C-18 was a gift from Michael Davidson (Addgene plasmid # 54103 ; http://n2t.net/addgene:54103 ; RRID:Addgene_54103)
