[The description below was written by a language model from this plasmid's Addgene catalogue record.]
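Description:
mEmerald-Gamma-Actin2-C-18 is a mammalian expression plasmid built on the mEmerald-C1 backbone (about 4.75 kb without the insert). It is designed to produce a fluorescently labelled actin in cultured cells. It is maintained in E. coli as a high-copy plasmid under kanamycin selection. The record lists neomycin resistance as the mammalian marker, so transfected cells can be selected with G418 to obtain stable lines. No feature table is provided, so the replication origins and the regulatory elements driving the resistance marker are not individually documented. A sequencing primer named for an SV40 polyadenylation signal suggests that such a signal lies downstream of the insert.

The payload is mouse (M. musculus) Gamma-Actin2, with a transcript reference given as its alternative name. It is expressed from the strong constitutive CMV promoter. The green fluorescent protein mEmerald, a bright GFP derivative, is supplied by the backbone and fused to the N terminus of the actin, so the insert sits in the C-terminal position relative to the fluorophore. The "C-18" in the name probably refers to this orientation and to an 18-residue linker between the two proteins, but the record does not state this, and the cloning method is listed as unknown.

The stated purpose is use as a localization marker for actin. The fusion protein is expected to incorporate into actin structures, which lets the cytoskeleton be seen by fluorescence microscopy in live or fixed mammalian cells. The recorded excitation peak is 487 nm and the emission peak is 509 nm, which suit standard GFP/FITC filter sets.
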