>Addgene plasmid #54103 | mEmerald-Gamma-Actin2-C-18 | depositor partial sequence | sequence record 84275 | insert sequence
TCATGGCTAGTGACGTCAGATCCGCTAGCGCTACCGGTCGCCACCATGGTGAGCAAGGGCGAGGAGCTGT
TCACCGGGGTGGTGCCCATCCTGGTCGAGCTGGACGGCGACGTAAACGGCCACAAGTTCAGCGTGTCCGG
CGAGGGCGAGGGCGATGCCACCTACGGCAAGCTGACCCTGAAGTTCATCTGCACCACCGGCAAGCTGCCC
GTGCCCTGGCCCACCCTCGTGACCACCTTGACCTACGGCGTGCAGTGCTTCGCCCGCTACCCCGACCACA
TGAAGCAGCACGACTTCTTCAAGTCCGCCATGCCCGAAGGCTACGTCCAGGAGCGCACCATCTTCTTCAA
GGACGACGGCAACTACAAGACCCGCGCCGAGGTGAAGTTCGAGGGCGACACCCTGGTGAACCGCATCGAG
CTGAAGGGCATCGACTTCAAGGAGGACGGCAACATCCTGGGGCACAAGCTGGAGTACAACTACAACAGCC
ACAAGGTCTATATCACCGCCGACAAGCAGAAGAACGGCATCAAGGTGAACTTCAAGACCCGCCACAACAT
CGAGGACGGCAGCGTGCAGCTCGCCGACCACTACCAGCAGAACACCCCCATCGGCGACGGCCCCGTGCTG
CTGCCCGACAACCACTACCTGAGCACCCAGTCCAAGCTGAGCAAAGACCCCAACGAGAAGCGCGATCACA
TGGTCCTGCTGGAGTTCGTGACCGCCGCCGGGATCACTCTCGGCATGGACGAGCTGTACAAGTCCGGAGG
GTCCAGCGGCGGTGGATCTGGGTCCAGCGGAAGTAGCGGCAGCGGCTGTGAAGAAGAGACCACCGCCCTT
GTGTGTGACAATGGCTCTGGCCTGTGCAAGGCAGGCTTTGCAGGAGATGATGCCCCCAGGGCTGTCTTCC
CCTCCATTGTGGGCCGCCCTAGACATCAGGGTGTGATGGTGGGAATGGGCCAGAAAGACAGCTATGTGGG
GGACGAGGCTCAGAGCAAGCGTGGGATCCTAACTCTCAAGTACCCTATTGAACATGGCATCATCACCAAC
TGGGATGACATGGAGAAGATCTGGCACCACTCCTTCTACAATGAGCTTCGAGTAGCACCAGAAGAGCACC
CCACCCTGCTCACAGAGGCCCCCCTAAACCCCAAAGCAAACAGGGAGAAGATGACCCAGATCATGTTCGA
AACCTTCAATGTCCCTGCCATGTATGTTGCTATTCAGGCTGTGCTCTCACTCTATGCATCCGGCCGTACC
ACAGGCATCGTCCTGGATTCGGGGGATGGCGTCACCCACAATGTCCCCATCTATGAGGGCTATGCACTGC
CCCATGCCATCATGCGTCTTGACCTGGCTGGACGGGATCTCACAGACTACCTCATGAAGATTCTCACAGA
AAGAGGCTATTCCTTTGTGACCACAGCTGAGAGAGAAATTGTACGAGACATCAAGGAGAAGCTGTGCTAT
GTAGCCCTGGATTTCGAGAATGAGATGGCCACAGCAGCTTCATCTTCTTCCCTGGAGAAAAGCTACGAGT
TGCCTGATGGGCAGGTCATCACTATTGGCAACGAACGCTTCCGCTGCCCGGAGACCCTCTTCCAGCCTTC
CTTCATTGGCATGGAGTCAGCTGGAATTCATGAAACAACATACAATTCCATCATGAAGTGTGACATTGAC
ATCCGCAAAGATTTGTATGCTAACAATGTCCTCTCTGGGGGCACTACCATGTACCCTGGCATTGCTGACA
GGATGCAGAAGGAAATCACAGCCTTGGCTCCCAGCACCATGAAGATCAAGATTATCGCTCCTCCTGAGCG
GAAGTACTCAGTCTGGATTGGCGGCTCCATCCTGGCCTCTCTCTCCACCTTCCAGCAAATGTGGATCAGC
AAGCCAGAGTATGATGAGGCAGGGCCCTCCATTGTCCACAGGAAATGCTTCTAACTCGAGCTCAAGCTTC
GAATTCTGCAGTCGACGGTACCGCGGGCCCGGGATCCACCGGATCTAGATAACTGATCATAATCAGCCAT
ACCAC
