>Addgene plasmid #54103 | mEmerald-Gamma-Actin2-C-18 | addgene partial sequence | sequence record 89771 | EGFP-C 5'-CATGGTCCTGCTGGAGTTCGTG-3'
GAGCTGTACAAGTCCGGAGGGTCCAGCGGCGGTGGATCTGGGTCCAGCGGAAGTAGCGGCAGCGGCTGTG
AAGAAGAGACCACCGCCCTTGTGTGTGACAATGGCTCTGGCCTGTGCAAGGCAGGCTTTGCAGGAGATGA
TGCCCCCAGGGCTGTCTTCCCCTCCATTGTGGGCCGCCCTAGACATCAGGGTGTGATGGTGGGAATGGGC
CAGAAAGACAGCTATGTGGGGGACGAGGCTCAGAGCAAGCGTGGGATCCTAACTCTCAAGTACCCTATTG
AACATGGCATCATCACCAACTGGGATGACATGGAGAAGATCTGGCACCACTCCTTCTACAATGAGCTTCG
AGTAGCACCAGAAGAGCACCCCACCCTGCTCACAGAGGCCCCCCTAAACCCCAAAGCAAACAGGGAGAAG
ATGACCCAGATCATGTTCGAAACCTTCAATGTCCCTGCCATGTATGTTGCTATTCAGGCTGTGCTCTCAC
TCTATGCATCCGGCCGTACCACAGGCATCGTCCTGGATTCGGGGGATGGCGTCACCCACAATGTCCCCAT
CTATGAGGGCTATGCACTGCCCCATGCCATCATGCGTCTTGACCTGGCTGGACGGGATCTCACAGACTAC
CTCATGAAGATTCTCACAGAAAGAGGCTATTCCTTTGTGACCACAGCTGAGAGAGAAATTGTACGAGACA
TCAAGGAGAAGCTGTGCTATGTAGCCCTGGATTTCGAGAATGAGATGGCCACAGCAGCTTCATCTTCTTC
CCTGGAGAAAAGCTACGAGTTGCCTGATGGGCAGGTCATCACTATTGGCAACGAACGCTTCCGCTGCCCG
GAGACCCTCTTCCAGCCTTCCTTCATTGGCATGGAGTCAGCTGGAATTCATGAAACAACATACAATTCCA
TCATGAAGTGTGACATTGACATCCGCAA
